>Addgene plasmid #17630 | pGST2-Rabex5 (9-73) | addgene partial sequence | sequence record 23581 | 5GEX
GCNATCTCAAATCGATCGACCGAAAACCTGTATTTTCAGGGCGCCATGGGATCCGGAATTCATGTGGATC
AGTCGGAGCTCCTATGCAAGAAAGGATGTGGTTACTACGGCAACCCTGCTTGGCAGGGTTTCTGCTCCAA
GTGCTGGAGAGAGGAGTACCACAAAGCCAGGCAGAAGCAGATTCAGGAGGACTGGGAACTGGCAGAGCGA
CTGCAGCGGGAGGAAGAAGAGGCCTTTGCCAGCAGTCAGTAAACTAGTCGCGGCCGCTTTCGAATCTAGA
GCCTGCAGTCTCGAGCGGCCGCATCGTGACTGACTGACGATCTGCCTCGCGCGTTTCGGTGATGACGGTG
AAAACCTCTGACACATGCAGCTCCCGGAGACGGTCACAGCTTGTCTGTAAGCGGATGCCGGGAGCAGACA
AGCCCGTCAGGGCGCGTCAGCGGGTGTTGGCGGGTGTCGGGGCGCAGCCATGACCCAGTCACGTAGCGAT
AGCGGAGTGTATAATTCTTGAAGACGAAAGGGCCTCGTGATACGCCTATTTTTATAGGTTAATGTCATGA
TAATAATGGTTTCTTAGACGTCAGGTGGCACTTTTCGGGGAAATGTGCGCGGAACCCCTATTTGTTTATT
TTTCTAAATACATTCAAATATGTATCCGCTCATGAGACAATAACCCTGATAAATGCTTCAATAATATTGA
AAAAGGAAGAGTATGAGTATTCAACATTTCCGTGTCGCCCTTATTCCCTTTTTTGCGGCATTTTGCCTTC
CTGTTTTTGCTCACCCAGAAACGCTGGTGAAANAAAAANTCTAAAAAACATTNGGNGCNAAANNGGTTTA
CTCAANTGNATTCACAGCGTAAAATCT
