[The description below was written by a language model from this plasmid's Addgene catalogue record.]
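Description:
pGST2-Rabex5 (9-73) is a bacterial expression plasmid built on the parallel GST2 backbone, a vector of about 5 kb that, according to the depositor's notes, was derived from pGEX4T1 by replacing its polylinker with the one from the baculovirus expression plasmid pFastBac. It is maintained as a high-copy plasmid in E. coli under ampicillin selection. The record does not list the promoter or origin of replication and no feature table is provided. pGEX-family vectors generally drive expression of GST fusions from an IPTG-inducible tac promoter, but that is not confirmed here for this construct.

The insert, roughly 200 bp and cloned by restriction enzymes, encodes residues 9-73 of Rabex-5 (gene RABGEF1), the guanine nucleotide exchange factor for Rab5. This fragment is described as the ubiquitin-binding domain and carries the alternative name Rabex5 ZNF-MIU, indicating that it spans the zinc finger and the motif interacting with ubiquitin. The source species of the insert is not stated. It is fused in frame behind a backbone-encoded N-terminal glutathione S-transferase tag, which allows the recombinant protein to be captured on glutathione resin for affinity purification or used as bait in pull-down assays. The record does not say whether there is a protease cleavage site between GST and the insert.

The associated publication concerns the structural basis of ubiquitin recognition and autoubiquitination by Rabex-5. This fits use of the construct to produce the isolated ubiquitin-binding region in E. coli for structural, biochemical and ubiquitin-binding studies.
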