Addgene plasmid #17630: pGST2-Rabex5 (9-73)
Depositing lab: James Hurley. Depositing organization: National Institute of Diabetes & Digestive & Kidney Diseases (NIDDK). Publication: Structural basis for ubiquitin recognition and autoubiquitination by Rabex-5. Lee S, Tsai YC, Mattera R, Smith WJ, Kostelansky MS, Weissman AM, Bonifacino JS, Hurley JH. Nat Struct Mol Biol. 2006 Mar . 13(3):264-71. 10.1038/nsmb1064 PubMed 16462746.
Backbone
  Vector backbone: parallel GST2
  Backbone size w/o insert (bp): 5000
  Vector type: Bacterial Expression
Growth in bacteria
  Bacterial resistance: Ampicillin, 100 μg/mL
  Growth temperature: 37°C
  Growth strain: DH5alpha
  Copy number: High Copy
Gene/Insert
  Gene/Insert name: Rabex5 (9-73) (alt names: Rabex5 ZNF-MIU; Rabex5)
  Insert size (bp): 200
  Mutation: Ubiquitin-binding domain: residues 9-73
  Entrez Gene: RABGEF1 (a.k.a. RABEX5)
  Tag / fusion protein: GST (N terminal on backbone)
  Cloning method: Restriction Enzyme
  Sequencing primers: 5′ pGEX5'
Terms and licenses: Academic/Nonprofit Terms; Industry Terms: Not Available to Industry
Depositor comments: The vector backbone, parallel GST2, was made by replacing the polylinker of pGEX4T1 with the polylinker isolated from the baculovirus expression plasmid pFastBac (see PMID: 10024467).
How to cite: pGST2-Rabex5 (9-73) was a gift from James Hurley (Addgene plasmid # 17630 ; http://n2t.net/addgene:17630 ; RRID:Addgene_17630)
